>Addgene plasmid #203386 | Tau BA 12->10 G303V | addgene full sequence | sequence record 401581 | Addgene NGS Result
TATAAGGGATTTTGCCGATTTCGGCCTATTGGTTAAAAAATGAGCTGATTTAACAAAAATTTAACGCGAA
TTAATTCTGTGGAATGTGTGTCAGTTAGGGTGTGGAAAGTCCCCAGGCTCCCCAGCAGGCAGAAGTATGC
AAAGCATGCATCTCAATTAGTCAGCAACCAGGTGTGGAAAGTCCCCAGGCTCCCCAGCAGGCAGAAGTAT
GCAAAGCATGCATCTCAATTAGTCAGCAACCATAGTCCCGCCCCTAACTCCGCCCATCCCGCCCCTAACT
CCGCCCAGTTCCGCCCATTCTCCGCCCCATGGCTGACTAATTTTTTTTATTTATGCAGAGGCCGAGGCCG
CCTCTGCCTCTGAGCTATTCCAGAAGTAGTGAGGAGGCTTTTTTGGAGGCCTAGGCTTTTGCAAAAAGCT
CCCGGGAGCTTGTATATCCATTTTCGGATCTGATCAAGAGACAGGATGAGGATCGTTTCGCATGATTGAA
CAAGATGGATTGCACGCAGGTTCTCCGGCCGCTTGGGTGGAGAGGCTATTCGGCTATGACTGGGCACAAC
AGACAATCGGCTGCTCTGATGCCGCCGTGTTCCGGCTGTCAGCGCAGGGGCGCCCGGTTCTTTTTGTCAA
GACCGACCTGTCCGGTGCCCTGAATGAACTGCAGGACGAGGCAGCGCGGCTATCGTGGCTGGCCACGACG
GGCGTTCCTTGCGCAGCTGTGCTCGACGTTGTCACTGAAGCGGGAAGGGACTGGCTGCTATTGGGCGAAG
TGCCGGGGCAGGATCTCCTGTCATCTCACCTTGCTCCTGCCGAGAAAGTATCCATCATGGCTGATGCAAT
GCGGCGGCTGCATACGCTTGATCCGGCTACCTGCCCATTCGACCACCAAGCGAAACATCGCATCGAGCGA
GCACGTACTCGGATGGAAGCCGGTCTTGTCGATCAGGATGATCTGGACGAAGAGCATCAGGGGCTCGCGC
CAGCCGAACTGTTCGCCAGGCTCAAGGCGCGCATGCCCGACGGCGAGGATCTCGTCGTGACCCATGGCGA
TGCCTGCTTGCCGAATATCATGGTGGAAAATGGCCGCTTTTCTGGATTCATCGACTGTGGCCGGCTGGGT
GTGGCGGACCGCTATCAGGACATAGCGTTGGCTACCCGTGATATTGCTGAAGAGCTTGGCGGCGAATGGG
CTGACCGCTTCCTCGTGCTTTACGGTATCGCCGCTCCCGATTCGCAGCGCATCGCCTTCTATCGCCTTCT
TGACGAGTTCTTCTGAGCGGGACTCTGGGGTTCGAAATGACCGACCAAGCGACGCCCAACCTGCCATCAC
GAGATTTCGATTCCACCGCCGCCTTCTATGAAAGGTTGGGCTTCGGAATCGTTTTCCGGGACGCCGGCTG
GATGATCCTCCAGCGCGGGGATCTCATGCTGGAGTTCTTCGCCCACCCCAACTTGTTTATTGCAGCTTAT
AATGGTTACAAATAAAGCAATAGCATCACAAATTTCACAAATAAAGCATTTTTTTCACTGCATTCTAGTT
GTGGTTTGTCCAAACTCATCAATGTATCTTATCATGTCTGTATACCGTCGACCTCTAGCTAGAGCTTGGC
GTAATCATGGTCATAGCTGTTTCCTGTGTGAAATTGTTATCCGCTCACAATTCCACACAACATACGAGCC
GGAAGCATAAAGTGTAAAGCCTGGGGTGCCTAATGAGTGAGCTAACTCACATTAATTGCGTTGCGCTCAC
TGCCCGCTTTCCAGTCGGGAAACCTGTCGTGCCAGCTGCATTAATGAATCGGCCAACGCGCGGGGAGAGG
CGGTTTGCGTATTGGGCGCTCTTCCGCTTCCTCGCTCACTGACTCGCTGCGCTCGGTCGTTCGGCTGCGG
CGAGCGGTATCAGCTCACTCAAAGGCGGTAATACGGTTATCCACAGAATCAGGGGATAACGCAGGAAAGA
ACATGTGAGCAAAAGGCCAGCAAAAGGCCAGGAACCGTAAAAAGGCCGCGTTGCTGGCGTTTTTCCATAG
GCTCCGCCCCCCTGACGAGCATCACAAAAATCGACGCTCAAGTCAGAGGTGGCGAAACCCGACAGGACTA
TAAAGATACCAGGCGTTTCCCCCTGGAAGCTCCCTCGTGCGCTCTCCTGTTCCGACCCTGCCGCTTACCG
GATACCTGTCCGCCTTTCTCCCTTCGGGAAGCGTGGCGCTTTCTCATAGCTCACGCTGTAGGTATCTCAG
TTCGGTGTAGGTCGTTCGCTCCAAGCTGGGCTGTGTGCACGAACCCCCCGTTCAGCCCGACCGCTGCGCC
TTATCCGGTAACTATCGTCTTGAGTCCAACCCGGTAAGACACGACTTATCGCCACTGGCAGCAGCCACTG
GTAACAGGATTAGCAGAGCGAGGTATGTAGGCGGTGCTACAGAGTTCTTGAAGTGGTGGCCTAACTACGG
CTACACTAGAAGAACAGTATTTGGTATCTGCGCTCTGCTGAAGCCAGTTACCTTCGGAAAAAGAGTTGGT
AGCTCTTGATCCGGCAAACAAACCACCGCTGGTAGCGGTGGTTTTTTTGTTTGCAAGCAGCAGATTACGC
GCAGAAAAAAAGGATCTCAAGAAGATCCTTTGATCTTTTCTACGGGGTCTGACGCTCAGTGGAACGAAAA
CTCACGTTAAGGGATTTTGGTCATGAGATTATCAAAAAGGATCTTCACCTAGATCCTTTTAAATTAAAAA
TGAAGTTTTAAATCAATCTAAAGTATATATGAGTAAACTTGGTCTGACAGTTACCAATGCTTAATCAGTG
AGGCACCTATCTCAGCGATCTGTCTATTTCGTTCATCCATAGTTGCCTGACTCCCCGTCGTGTAGATAAC
TACGATACGGGAGGGCTTACCATCTGGCCCCAGTGCTGCAATGATACCGCGAGACCCACGCTCACCGGCT
CCAGATTTATCAGCAATAAACCAGCCAGCCGGAAGGGCCGAGCGCAGAAGTGGTCCTGCAACTTTATCCG
CCTCCATCCAGTCTATTAATTGTTGCCGGGAAGCTAGAGTAAGTAGTTCGCCAGTTAATAGTTTGCGCAA
CGTTGTTGCCATTGCTACAGGCATCGTGGTGTCACGCTCGTCGTTTGGTATGGCTTCATTCAGCTCCGGT
TCCCAACGATCAAGGCGAGTTACATGATCCCCCATGTTGTGCAAAAAAGCGGTTAGCTCCTTCGGTCCTC
CGATCGTTGTCAGAAGTAAGTTGGCCGCAGTGTTATCACTCATGGTTATGGCAGCACTGCATAATTCTCT
TACTGTCATGCCATCCGTAAGATGCTTTTCTGTGACTGGTGAGTACTCAACCAAGTCATTCTGAGAATAG
TGTATGCGGCGACCGAGTTGCTCTTGCCCGGCGTCAATACGGGATAATACCGCGCCACATAGCAGAACTT
TAAAAGTGCTCATCATTGGAAAACGTTCTTCGGGGCGAAAACTCTCAAGGATCTTACCGCTGTTGAGATC
CAGTTCGATGTAACCCACTCGTGCACCCAACTGATCTTCAGCATCTTTTACTTTCACCAGCGTTTCTGGG
TGAGCAAAAACAGGAAGGCAAAATGCCGCAAAAAAGGGAATAAGGGCGACACGGAAATGTTGAATACTCA
TACTCTTCCTTTTTCAATATTATTGAAGCATTTATCAGGGTTATTGTCTCATGAGCGGATACATATTTGA
ATGTATTTAGAAAAATAAACAAATAGGGGTTCCGCGCACATTTCCCCGAAAAGTGCCACCTGACGTCGAC
GGATCGGGAGATCTCCCGATCCCCTATGGTGCACTCTCAGTACAATCTGCTCTGATGCCGCATAGTTAAG
CCAGTATCTGCTCCCTGCTTGTGTGTTGGAGGTCGCTGAGTAGTGCGCGAGCAAAATTTAAGCTACAACA
AGGCAAGGCTTGACCGACAATTGCATGAAGAATCTGCTTAGGGTTAGGCGTTTTGCGCTGCTTCGCGATG
TACGGGCCAGATATACGCGTTGACATTGATTATTGACTAGTTATTAATAGTAATCAATTACGGGGTCATT
AGTTCATAGCCCATATATGGAGTTCCGCGTTACATAACTTACGGTAAATGGCCCGCCTGGCTGACCGCCC
AACGACCCCCGCCCATTGACGTCAATAATGACGTATGTTCCCATAGTAACGCCAATAGGGACTTTCCATT
GACGTCAATGGGTGGAGTATTTACGGTAAACTGCCCACTTGGCAGTACATCAAGTGTATCATATGCCAAG
TACGCCCCCTATTGACGTCAATGACGGTAAATGGCCCGCCTGGCATTATGCCCAGTACATGACCTTATGG
GACTTTCCTACTTGGCAGTACATCTACGTATTAGTCATCGCTATTACCATGGTGATGCGGTTTTGGCAGT
ACATCAATGGGCGTGGATAGCGGTTTGACTCACGGGGATTTCCAAGTCTCCACCCCATTGACGTCAATGG
GAGTTTGTTTTGGCACCAAAATCAACGGGACTTTCCAAAATGTCGTAACAACTCCGCCCCATTGACGCAA
ATGGGCGGTAGGCGTGTACGGTGGGAGGTCTATATAAGCAGAGCTCTCTGGCTAACTAGAGAACCCACTG
CTTACTGGCTTATCGAAATTAATACGACTCACTATAGGGAGACCCAAGCTGGCTAGCGTTTAAACTTAAG
CTTGGTACCGAGCTCGGATCCACTAGTCCAGTGTGGTGGAATTCCCAGGCTGATGGGGCCTCCAGGGCAG
TGGTTTCCACCCAGCATTCTCAAAAGAGCCACTGAGGTCTCAGTGCCATTTTCAAGATTTCGGAAGCGGC
CTGGGCACGGCTGGTCCTTCACTGGGATCACCACTTGGCAATTATTTACACCTGAGACGAATAAAAACCA
GAGTGCTGAGATTACAGGCATGGTGGCTTACGCTTGTAATCGGCTTTGGGAAGCCGAGGTGGGCTGATTG
CTTGAGCCCAGGAGTTTCAAACTATCCTGGACAACATAGCATGACCTCGTCTCTACAAAAAATACAAAAA
ATTTGCCAGGTGTGGTGGCATGTGCCTGTGGTCCCAGCTACTTGGGAGGCTGAAGTAGGAGAATCCCCTG
AGCCCTGGGAAGTCGAGGCTGCACTGAGCCGTGATGATGTCACTGCACTCCAGCCTGGGTGACAAAGTGA
GACCCTATCTCACAAAGAAAAAAAACAAAACAAAAAACCCAAAGCACACTGTTTCCACTGTTTCCAGAGT
TCCTGAGAGGAAAGGTCACCGGGTGAGGAAGACGTTCTCACTGATCTGGCAGAGAAAATGTCCAGTTTTT
CCAACTCCCTAAACCATGGTTTTCTATTTCACAGCCCCCCCTTGCAGGGACAGAGCCCTCGTACAGAAGG
GACACCCCACATTTGTCTTCCCCACAAAGCGGCCTGTGTCCTGCCTACGGGGTCAGGGCTTCTCAAACCT
GGCTGTGTGTCAGAATCACCAGGGGAACTTTTCAAAACTAGAGAGACTGAAGCCAGACTCCTAGATTCTA
ATTCTAGGTCAGGGCTAGGGGCTGAGATTGTAAAAATCCACAGGTGATTCTGATGCCCGGCAGGCTTGAG
AACAGCCGCAGGGAGTTCTCTGGGAATGTGCCGGTGGGTCTAGCCAGGTGTGAGTGGAGATGCCGGGGAA
CTTCCTATTACTCACTCGTCAGTGTGGCCGAACACATTTTTCACTTGACCTCAGGCTGGTGAACGCTCCC
CTCTGGGGTTCAGGCCTCACGATGCCATCCTTTTGTGAAGTGAGGACCTGCAATCCCAGCTTCGTAAAGC
CCGCTGGAAATCACTCACACTTCTGGGATGCCTTCAGAGCAGCCCTCTATCCCTTCAGCTCCCCTGGGAT
GTGACTCGACCTCCCGTCACTCCCCAGACTGCCTCTGCCAAGTCCGAAAGTGGAGGCATCCTTGCGAGCA
AGTAGGCGGGTCCAGGGTGGCGCATGTCACTCATCGAAAGTGGAGGCGTCCTTGCGAGCAAGCAGGCGGG
TCCAGGGTGGCGTGTCACTCATCCTTTTTTCTGGCTACCAAAGGTGCAGATAATTAATGACTACAAAGAC
CATGACGGTGATTATAAAGATCATGACATCGATTACAAGGATGACGATGACAAGAAGAAGCTGGATCTTA
GCAACGTCCAGTCCAAGTGTGGCTCAAAGGATAATATCAAACACGTCCCGGGAGTCGGCAGTGTGCAAAT
AGTCTACAAACCAGTTGACCTGAGCAAGGTGACCTCCAAGTGTGGCTCATTAGGCAACATCCATCATAAA
CCAGGAGGTGGCCAGGTGGAAGTAAAATCTGAGAAGCTTGACTTCAAGGACAGAGTCCAGTCGAAGATTG
GGTCCCTGGACAATATCACCCACGTCCCTGGCGGAGGAAATAAAAAGGTAAAGGGGGTAGGGTGGGTTGG
ATGCTGCCCTTGGGTATATGGGCATTAATCAAGTTGAGTGGACAAAGGCTGGTCCAGTTCCCAGAGGAGG
AAAACAGAGGCTTCTGTGTTGACTGGCTGGATGTGGGCCCTCAGCAGCATCCAGTGGGTCTCCACTGCCT
GTCTCAATCACCTGGAGCTTTAGCACGTTTCACACCTGGGCCCCAACCTGGAGAGGCTGACCAATGGGTC
TCAGGGGCAGCTCGGTTGCTGGAGTTTTTGTTTTTATTTATTTTTATGTATTTAAGGCAGGGTCTCTGTA
TTAGTCCATTCTCACACTGCTAATAAAGACATACCCAAGACTGGGTAATTTATAAAGGAAAGAGGTTTAA
TGGACTCACAGTTCCATATGGCTGGGGAGGCCTCAAAATCATGGCGGAAGGCAAAGGAGAAGCAAAGGCA
TGTCTTACATGGCAACAGGCAAGAGAGCGTGTGCAGGGGAACTCCCATTTATAAAACCATCAGACCTCAT
GAGATTTATTCACTATCATGAGAACAGCATGGGAAAGACCCGCCCCCATGATTCAGTTACCTCCCACTGG
GTCCCTCCCATGACACATGGAATTATGGGAGCTACAATTCAAGATGAGATTTGGGTGGGGACACAGCCAA
ACCATATCAGTCTCCCTCTGTCATCCAGGCTGGAGTGCACTGGCATGATCTCGGCTCACTGCAGCCTCTA
CCTCCCTGGGTCAGGTGATCTTCCCACCTCAGCCTCCCAGGTAGCTGGAACTACAGGTACCTGCCACTAT
GCCTGGCTAAATATTTTGTATTTCCTGTGGAGACGAGGTTTTGCCACGTTGCCCAGGCTGGTCTTGAACT
CCTGAGGTCAAGCAATATGCCCACCTCGGCCTCCCAAGGTGCTGGGATTACAGGTGTGAGCCACAGTGCT
CGGCCTAAGTCACTGCAGTTTTTAGCGGCCGCTCGAGTCTAGAGGGCCCGTTTAAACCCGCTGATCAGCC
TCGACTGTGCCTTCTAGTTGCCAGCCATCTGTTGTTTGCCCCTCCCCCGTGCCTTCCTTGACCCTGGAAG
GTGCCACTCCCACTGTCCTTTCCTAATAAAATGAGGAAATTGCATCGCATTGTCTGAGTAGGTGTCATTC
TATTCTGGGGGGTGGGGTGGGGCAGGACAGCAAGGGGGAGGATTGGGAAGACAATAGCAGGCATGCTGGG
GATGCGGTGGGCTCTATGGCTTCTGAGGCGGAAAGAACCAGCTGGGGCTCTAGGGGGTATCCCC
[124 nt withheld, positions 7695-7818]
C
[91 nt withheld, positions 7820-7910]
A
[49 nt withheld, positions 7912-7960]
CCTTTGACGTTGGAGTCCACGTTCTTT
[37 nt withheld, positions 7988-8024]
ACCCTATCTCGGTCTATTCTTTTGATT
Features (pLannotate 1.2.2; 23 found; start..end, strand, type, name):
     86..415     +  promoter       SV40 promoter: SV40 enhancer and early promoter
    482..1273    +  CDS            neo: KKA2_KLEPN - Also known as kan, nptII. Experimental evidence at protein level: Swiss-Prot protein existence level 1. Resistance to kanamycin, neomycin, paromomycin, ribostamycin, butirosin and gentamicin B. From Klebsiella pneumoniae.
   1297..1455    +  CDS            ble (fragment): BLE_KLEPN - Experimental evidence at protein level: Swiss-Prot protein existence level 1. Binding protein with a strong affinity to the bleomycin family of antibiotics. Binds to CL990; an antimitotic-antibiotic compound. From Klebsiella pneumoniae.
   1450..1571    +  polyA_signal   SV40 poly(A) signal: SV40 polyadenylation signal
   1644..1660    -  protein_bind   lac operator: The lac repressor binds to the lac operator to inhibit transcription in E. coli. This inhibition can be relieved by adding lactose or isopropyl-β-D-thiogalactopyranoside (IPTG). lac repressor encoded by lacI
   1668..1698    -  promoter       lac promoter: promoter for the E. coli lac operon
   1713..1734    -  protein_bind   CAP binding site: CAP binding activates transcription in the presence of cAMP. E. coli catabolite activator protein
   1747..1839    -  CDS            lacI (fragment): lac repressor; lacI; The lac repressor binds to the lac operator to inhibit transcription in E. coli. This inhibition can be relieved by adding lactose or isopropyl-β-D-thiogalactopyranoside (IPTG).
   2022..2610    -  rep_origin     ori: high-copy-number ColE1/pMB1/pBR322/pUC origin of replication
   2781..3641    -  CDS            AmpR: β-lactamase; bla; confers resistance to ampicillin, carbenicillin, and related antibiotics
   3642..3746    -  promoter       AmpR promoter: bla
   3805..3857    -  misc_feature   bom (fragment): basis of mobility region from pBR322
   4012..4391    +  enhancer       CMV enhancer: human cytomegalovirus immediate early enhancer
   4392..4595    +  promoter       CMV promoter: human cytomegalovirus (CMV) immediate early promoter
   4591..4624    +  LTR            5' LTR (truncated) (fragment): truncated 5' long terminal repeat (LTR) from HIV-1
   4640..4658    +  promoter       T7 promoter: promoter for bacteriophage T7 RNA polymerase
   5055..5189    -  CDS            MKNK1 (fragment): MKNK1_HUMAN - Also known as MNK1. Experimental evidence at protein level: Swiss-Prot protein existence level 1. May play a role in the response to environmental stress and cytokines. Appears to regulate translation by phosphorylating EIF4E, thus increasing the affinity of this protein for the 7-methylguanosine- containing mRNA cap. From Homo sapiens (Human).
   6079..6144    +  CDS            3xFLAG: three tandem FLAG® epitope tags, followed by an enterokinase cleavage site
   6683..6699    -  misc_feature   CEN/ARS (fragment): S. cerevisiae CEN6 centromere fused to an autonomously replicating sequence
   7108..7374    +  CDS            GVQW1 (fragment): GVQW1_HUMAN - Also known as TIGD1L2. Experimental evidence at transcript level: Swiss-Prot protein existence level 2. From Homo sapiens (Human).
   7425..7649    +  polyA_signal   bGH poly(A) signal: bovine growth hormone polyadenylation signal
   7653..7674    +  promoter       SV40 promoter (fragment): SV40 enhancer and early promoter
   7695..72      +  rep_origin     f1 ori (across the origin) (sequence partly withheld): f1 bacteriophage origin of replication; arrow indicates direction of (+) strand synthesis
