[The description below was written by a language model from this plasmid's Addgene catalogue record and pLannotate feature annotations shown in this document.]
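Description:
Tau BA 12->10 G303V is a mammalian expression plasmid built on the pcDNA 3.1 backbone, about 8.05 kb by the sequenced record, carrying a human MAPT (tau) insert with the G303V substitution. It is propagated in E. coli through a high-copy ColE1/pUC-type origin with ampicillin selection from the β-lactamase gene and its native promoter. An f1 origin is also present. For mammalian cells, an SV40 enhancer/early promoter drives a neomycin/kanamycin phosphotransferase gene terminated by an SV40 poly(A) signal, the standard pcDNA 3.1 cassette that permits G418 selection.

The payload sits between the CMV immediate-early enhancer/promoter and the bovine growth hormone poly(A) signal, with a T7 promoter just downstream of CMV that could support in vitro transcription. The catalogue describes the insert as tau with an internal FLAG tag, and the feature table places a 3xFLAG epitope in the middle of the roughly 2.8 kb insert region rather than at either end. The automated annotation does not label any tau coding sequence. Instead it reports short fragment matches within the insert (MKNK1, GVQW1, CEN/ARS), along with a truncated HIV-1 LTR fragment near the CMV promoter, and these are most likely incidental similarity hits, possibly to non-coding or repetitive sequence, rather than functional elements. The name "12->10" and the associated study on FTDP-17 mutants and circular tau RNAs suggest a construct designed to produce a tau circular RNA by exon 12 to exon 10 backsplicing, though the record does not spell out the exon or intron architecture. The stated purpose is transfection and in vitro assays, presumably to test how this disease-linked mutation affects these RNAs and any FLAG-detectable products.
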