Addgene plasmid #203386: Tau BA 12->10 G303V
Purpose: For transfection and in vitro assay
Depositing lab: Stefan Stamm. Depositing organization: University of Kentucky. Publication: Influence of FTDP-17 mutants on circular tau RNAs. Margvelani G, Welden JR, Maquera AA, Van Eyk JE, Murray C, Miranda Sardon SC, Stamm S. Biochim Biophys Acta Mol Basis Dis. 2024 Apr;1870(4):167036. doi: 10.1016/j.bbadis.2024.167036. Epub 2024 Jan 28. PubMed 38286213.
Backbone
  Vector backbone: pcDNA 3.1
  Vector type: Mammalian Expression
Growth in bacteria
  Bacterial resistance: Ampicillin, 100 μg/mL
  Growth temperature: 37°C
  Growth strain: NEB Stable
  Copy number: Unknown
Gene/Insert
  Gene/Insert name: MAPT (alt name: Tau (with internal FLAG-tag))
  Species: H. sapiens (human)
  Mutation: G303V
  Entrez Gene: MAPT (a.k.a. DDPAC, FTD1, FTDP-17, MAPTL, MSTD, MTBT1, MTBT2, PPND, PPP1R103, TAU, Tau-PHF6, tau-40)
  Promoter: CMVf
  Cloning method: Unknown
Terms and licenses: Academic/Nonprofit Terms; Industry Terms: Not Available to Industry
Depositor comments: Please visit https://doi.org/10.1101/2023.09.08.556913 for bioRxiv preprint.
How to cite: Tau BA 12->10 G303V was a gift from Stefan Stamm (Addgene plasmid # 203386 ; http://n2t.net/addgene:203386 ; RRID:Addgene_203386)
