>Addgene plasmid #203386 | Tau BA 12->10 G303V | depositor partial sequence | sequence record 394397 | Construct 12->10 tau BA G303V sequenced with exon 12 reverse primer
CCCTCTGNCAGCTTCTCAGATTTTACTTCCACCTGGCCACCTCCTGGTTTATGATGGATGTTGCCTAATG
AGCCACACTTGGAGGTCACCTTGCTCAGGTCAACTGGTTTGTAGACTATTTGCACACTGCCGACTCCCGG
GACGTGTTTGATATTATCCTTTGAGCCACACTTGGACTGGACGTTGCTAAGATCCAGCTTCTTCTTGTCA
TCGTCATCCTTGTAATCGATGTCATGATCTTTATAATCACCGTCATGGTCTTTGTAGTCATTAATTATCT
GCACCTTTGGTAGCCAGAAAAAAGGATGAGTGACACGCCACCCTGGACCCGCCTGCTTGCTCGCAAGGAC
GCCTCCACTTTCGATGAGTGACATGCGCCACCCTGGACCCGCCTACTTGCTCGCAAGGATGCCTCCACTT
TCGGACTTGGCAGAGGCAGTCTGGGGAGTGACGGGAGGTCGAGTCACATCCCAGGGGAGCTGAAGGGATA
GAGGGCTGCTCTGAAGGCATCCCAGAAGTGTGAGTGATTTCCAGCGGGCTTTACGAAGCTGGGATTGCAG
GTCCTCACTTCACAAAAGGATGGCATCGTGAGGCCTGAACCCCAGAGGGGAGCGTTCACCAGCCTGAGGT
CAAGTGAAAAATGTGTTCGGCCACACTGACGAGTGAGTAATAGGAAGTTCCCCGGCATCTCCACTCACAC
CTGGCTAGACCCACCGGCACATTCCCAGAGAACTCCCTGCGGCTGTTCTCAAGCCTGCCGGGCATCAGAA
TCACCTGTGGATTTTTACAATCTCAGCCCCTAGCCCTGACCTAGAATTAGAATCTAGGAGTCTGGCTTCA
GTCTCTCTAGTTTTGAAAAGTTCCCCTGGTGATTCTGACACACAGCCAGGTTTGAGAAGCCCTGACCCCG
TAGGCAGGACACAGGCCGCTTTGTGGGGAAGACAAATGTGGGGTGTCCCTTCTGTACAAGGGTTCTNTCC
CTGCAAGGGGGGGCTGGAATAAAAAACCATGGTTTAGGAGTTGGAAAAATTGAAATTTTTTCTCGTCCAA
TCCTTGGAAAC
